Addgene plasmid #55425: mCerulean3-LaminB1-10
Purpose: Localization: Nuclear Envelope, Excitation: 433, Emission: 475
Depositing lab: Michael Davidson. Depositing organization: Florida State University, Tallahassee. Publication: An improved cerulean fluorescent protein with enhanced brightness and reduced reversible photoswitching. Markwardt ML, Kremers GJ, Kraft CA, Ray K, Cranfill PJ, Wilson KA, Day RN, Wachter RM, Davidson MW, Rizzo MA. PLoS One. 2011 . 6(3):e17896. 10.1371/journal.pone.0017896 PubMed 21479270.
Backbone
  Vector backbone: mCerulean3
  Backbone size w/o insert (bp): 4750
  Vector type: Mammalian Expression
  Selectable markers: Neomycin (select with G418)
Growth in bacteria
  Bacterial resistance: Kanamycin, 50 μg/mL
  Growth temperature: 37°C
  Growth strain: DH5alpha
  Copy number: High Copy
Gene/Insert
  Gene/Insert name: LaminB1 (alt name: NM_005573.2)
  Species: H. sapiens (human)
  Entrez Gene: LMNB1 (a.k.a. ADLD, LMN, LMN2, LMNB, MCPH26)
  Promoter: CMV
  Tag / fusion protein: mCerulean3 (N terminal on backbone)
  Cloning method: Unknown
  Sequencing primers: 5′ CMV-F; 3′ SV40pA-R
Terms and licenses: Academic/Nonprofit Terms; Industry Terms: Not Available to Industry
Depositor comments: . Excitation = 433; Emission = 475
How to cite: mCerulean3-LaminB1-10 was a gift from Michael Davidson (Addgene plasmid # 55425 ; http://n2t.net/addgene:55425 ; RRID:Addgene_55425)
