[The description below was written by a language model from this plasmid's Addgene catalogue record.]
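Description:
mCerulean3-LaminB1-10 is a mammalian expression plasmid that produces human lamin B1 (LMNB1) fused to the cyan fluorescent protein mCerulean3. It is built on an mCerulean3 backbone of about 4.75 kb before the insert was added. It is maintained in E. coli as a high-copy plasmid under kanamycin selection. The backbone also carries a neomycin resistance marker, so transfected mammalian cells can be selected with G418 to obtain stable lines. No feature table accompanies the record, so the bacterial origin of replication and the regulatory elements driving the resistance marker are not stated. The listed 3′ sequencing primer does imply an SV40 polyadenylation signal downstream of the fusion.

Expression is driven by the CMV promoter, a strong constitutive promoter in most mammalian cell types. The fluorescent protein comes from the backbone and sits at the N terminus of lamin B1. This leaves the lamin C terminus free, which matters because B-type lamins are processed and membrane-anchored through a C-terminal CaaX motif. The "10" in the name may refer to the linker between the two partners, but the record does not explain it, and the cloning method is listed as unknown.

Lamin B1 is a structural component of the nuclear lamina, so the fusion serves as a nuclear envelope marker. mCerulean3 is an improved Cerulean variant with enhanced brightness and reduced reversible photoswitching, with excitation recorded at 433 nm and emission at 475 nm. The construct is suited to imaging the nuclear envelope in the cyan channel, including alongside other colours.
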