>Addgene plasmid #55425 | mCerulean3-LaminB1-10 | depositor partial sequence | sequence record 85830 | insert sequence
GCGCTTACCGGTCGCCACCATGGTGAGCAAGGGCGAGGAGCTGTTCACCGGGGTGGTGCCCATCCTGGTC
GAGCTGGACGGCGACGTAAACGGCCACAAGTTCAGCGTGTCCGGCGAGGGCGAGGGCGATGCCACCTACG
GCAAGCTGACCCTGAAGTTCATCTGCACCACCGGCAAGCTGCCCGTGCCCTGGCCCACCCTCGTGACCAC
CCTGAGCTGGGGCGTGCAGTGCTTCGCCCGCTACCCCGACCACATGAAGCAGCACGACTTCTTCAAGTCC
GCCATGCCCGAAGGCTACGTCCAGGAGCGCACCATCTTCTTCAAGGACGACGGCAACTACAAGACCCGCG
CCGAGGTGAAGTTCGAGGGCGACACCCTGGTGAACCGCATCGAGCTGAAGGGCATCGACTTCAAGGAGGA
CGGCAACATCCTGGGGCACAAGCTGGAGTACAACGCCATCCACGGCAACGTCTATATCACCGCCGACAAG
CAGAAGAACGGCATCAAGGCCAACTTCGGCCTCAACTGCAACATCGAGGACGGCAGCGTGCAGCTCGCCG
ACCACTACCAGCAGAACACCCCCATCGGCGACGGCCCCGTGCTGCTGCCCGACAACCACTACCTGAGCAC
CCAGTCCAAGCTGAGCAAAGACCCCAACGAGAAGCGCGATCACATGGTCCTGCTGGAGTTCGTGACCGCC
GCCGGGATCACTCTCGGCATGGACGAGCTGTACAAGTCCGGACTCAGATCTCGAGCTCAAGCTTCGATGG
CGACTGCGACCCCCGTGCCGCCGCGGATGGGCAGCCGCGCTGGCGGCCCCACCACGCCGCTGAGCCCCAC
GCGCCTGTCGCGGCTCCAGGAGAAGGAGGAGCTGCGCGAGCTCAATGACCGGCTGGCGGTGTACATCGAC
AAGGTGCGCAGCCTGGAGACGGAGAACAGCGCGCTGCAGCTGCAGGTGACGGAGCGCGAGGAGGTGCGCG
GCCGTGAGCTCACCGGCCTCAAGGCGCTCTACGAGACCGAGCTGGCCGACGCGCGACGCGCGCTCGACGA
CACGGCCCGCGAGCGCGCCAAGCTGCAGATCGAGCTGGGCAAGTGCAAGGCGGAACACGACCAGCTGCTC
CTCAACTATGCTAAGAAGGAATCTGATCTTAATGGCGCCCAGATCAAGCTTCGAGAATATGAAGCAGCAC
TCAATTCGAAAGATGCAGCTCTTGCTACTGCACTTGGTGACAAAAAAAGTTTAGAGGGAGATTTGGAGGA
TCTGAAGGATCAGATTGCCCAGTTGGAAGCCTCCTTAGCTGCAGCCAAAAAACAGTTAGCAGATGAAACT
TTACTTAAAGTAGATTTGGAGAATCGTTGTCAGAGCCTTACTGAGGACTTGGAGTTTCGCAAAAGCATGT
ATGAAGAGGAGATTAACGAGACCAGAAGGAAGCATGAAACGCGCTTGGTAGAGGTGGATTCTGGGCGTCA
AATTGAGTATGAGTACAAGCTGGCGCAAGCCCTTCATGAGATGAGAGAGCAACATGATGCCCAAGTGAGG
CTGTATAAGGAGGAGCTGGAGCAGACTTACCATGCCAAACTTGAGAATGCCAGACTGTCATCAGAGATGA
ATACTTCTACTGTCAACAGTGCCAGGGAAGAACTGATGGAAAGCCGCATGAGAATTGAGAGCCTTTCATC
CCAGCTTTCTAATCTACAGAAAGAGTCTAGAGCATGTTTGGAAAGGATTCAAGAATTAGAGGACTTGCTT
GCTAAAGAAAAAGACAACTCTCGTCGCATGCTGACAGACAAAGAGAGAGAGATGGCGGAAATAAGGGATC
AAATGCAGCAACAGCTGAATGACTATGAACAGCTTCTTGATGTAAAGTTAGCCCTGGACATGGAAATCAG
TGCTTACAGGAAACTCTTAGAAGGCGAAGAAGAGAGGTTGAAGCTGTCTCCAAGCCCTTCTTCCCGTGTG
ACAGTATCCCGAGCATCCTCAAGTCGTAGTGTACGTACAACTAGAGGAAAGCGGAAGAGGGTTGATGTGG
AAGAATCAGAGGCGAGTAGTAGTGTTAGCATCTCTCATTCCGCCTCAGCCACTGGAAATGTTTGCATCGA
AGAAATTGATGTTGATGGGAAATTTATCCGCTTGAAGAACACTTCTGAACAGGATCAACCAATGGGAGGC
TGGGAGATGATCAGAAAAATTGGAGACACATCAGTCAGTTATAAATATACCTCAAGATATGTGCTGAAGG
CAGGCCAGACTGTTACAATTTGGGCTGCAAACGCTGGTGTCACAGCCAGCCCCCCAACTGACCTCATCTG
GAAGAACCAGAACTCGTGGGGCACTGGCGAAGATGTGAAGGTTATATTGAAAAATTCTCAGGGAGAGGAG
GTTGCTCAAAGAAGTACAGTCTTTAAAACAACCATACCTGAAGAAGAGGAGGAGGAGGAAGAAGCAGCTG
GAGTGGTTGTTGAGGAAGAACTTTTCCACCAGCAGGGAACCCCAAGAGCATCCAATAGAAGCTGTGCAAT
TATGTAGGGATCCACCGGATCTAGATAACTGATTC
