>Addgene plasmid #55425 | mCerulean3-LaminB1-10 | addgene partial sequence | sequence record 116102 | EGFP-C 5'-CATGGTCCTGCTGGAGTTCGTG-3'
ACGAGCTGTACAAGTCCGGACTCAGATCTCGAGCTCAAGCTTCGATGGCGACTGCGACCCCCGTGCCGCC
GCGGATGGGCAGCCGCGCTGGCGGCCCCACCACGCCGCTGAGCCCCACGCGCCTGTCGCGGCTCCAGGAG
AAGGAGGAGCTGCGCGAGCTCAATGACCGGCTGGCGGTGTACATCGACAAGGTGCGCAGCCTGGAGACGG
AGAACAGCGCGCTGCAGCTGCAGGTGACGGAGCGCGAGGAGGTGCGCGGCCGTGAGCTCACCGGCCTCAA
GGCGCTCTACGAGACCGAGCTGGCCGACGCGCGACGCGCGCTCGACGACACGGCCCGCGAGCGCGCCAAG
CTGCAGATCGAGCTGGGCAAGTGCAAGGCGGAACACGACCAGCTGCTCCTCAACTATGCTAAGAAGGAAT
CTGATCTTAATGGCGCCCAGATCAAGCTTCGAGAATATGAAGCAGCACTCAATTCGAAAGATGCAGCTCT
TGCTACTGCACTTGGTGACAAAAAAAGTTTAGAGGGAGATTTGGAGGATCTGAAGGATCAGATTGCCCAG
TTGGAAGCCTCCTTAGCTGCAGCCAAAAAACAGTTAGCAGATGAAACTTTACTTAAAGTAGATTTGGAGA
ATCGTTGTCAGAGCCTTACTGAGGACTTGGAGTTTCGCAAAAGCATGTATGAAGAGGAGATTAACGAGAC
CAGAAGGAAGCATGAAACGCGCTTGGTAGAGGTGGATTCTGGGCGTCAAATTGAGTATGAGTACAAGCTG
GCGCAAGCCCTTCATGAGATGAGAGAGCAACATGATGCCCAAGTGAGGCTGTATAAGGAGGAGCTGG
