>Addgene plasmid #55425 | mCerulean3-LaminB1-10 | addgene partial sequence | sequence record 116601 | CMV-F 5'-CGCAAATGGGCGGTAGGCGTG-3'
TAGCAGAGCTGGTTTAGTGAACCGTCAGATCCGCTAGCGCTACCGGTCGCCACCATGGTGAGCAAGGGCG
AGGAGCTGTTCACCGGGGTGGTGCCCATCCTGGTCGAGCTGGACGGCGACGTAAACGGCCACAAGTTCAG
CGTGTCCGGCGAGGGCGAGGGCGATGCCACCTACGGCAAGCTGACCCTGAAGTTCATCTGCACCACCGGC
AAGCTGCCCGTGCCCTGGCCCACCCTCGTGACCACCCTGAGCTGGGGCGTGCAGTGCTTCGCCCGCTACC
CCGACCACATGAAGCAGCACGACTTCTTCAAGTCCGCCATGCCCGAAGGCTACGTCCAGGAGCGCACCAT
CTTCTTCAAGGACGACGGCAACTACAAGACCCGCGCCGAGGTGAAGTTCGAGGGCGACACCCTGGTGAAC
CGCATCGAGCTGAAGGGCATCGACTTCAAGGAGGACGGCAACATCCTGGGGCACAAGCTGGAGTACAACG
CCATCCACGGCAACGTCTATATCACCGCCGACAAGCAGAAGAACGGCATCAAGGCCAACTTCGGCCTCAA
CTGCAACATCGAGGACGGCAGCGTGCAGCTCGCCGACCACTACCAGCAGAACACCCCCATCGGCGACGGC
CCCGTGCTGCTGCCCGACAACCACTACCTGAGCACCCAGTCCAAGCTGAGCAAAGACCCCAACGAGAAGC
GCGATCACATGGTCCTGCTGGAGTTCGTGACCGCCGCCGGGATCACTCTCGGCATGGACGAGCTGTACAA
GTCCGGACTCAGATCTCGAGCTCAAGCTTCGATGGCGACTGCGACCCCCGTGCCGCCGCGGATGGGCAGC
CGCGCTGGCGGCCCCACCACGCCGCTGAGCCCCACGCGCCTGTCGCGGCTCCAGGAGAA
